>Addgene plasmid #10974 | pcDNA4 myc PGC-1 alpha | addgene full sequence | sequence record 191926 | Addgene NGS Result
TCGACGGATCGGGAGATCTCCCGATCCCCTATGGTGCACTCTCAGTACAATCTGCTCTGATGCCGCATAG
TTAAGCCAGTATCTGCTCCCTGCTTGTGTGTTGGAGGTCGCTGAGTAGTGCGCGAGCAAAATTTAAGCTA
CAACAAGGCAAGGCTTGACCGACAATTGCATGAAGAATCTGCTTAGGGTTAGGCGTTTTGCGCTGCTTCG
CGATGTACGGGCCAGATATACGCGTTGACATTGATTATTGACTAGTTATTAATAGTAATCAATTACGGGG
TCATTAGTTCATAGCCCATATATGGAGTTCCGCGTTACATAACTTACGGTAAATGGCCCGCCTGGCTGAC
CGCCCAACGACCCCCGCCCATTGACGTCAATAATGACGTATGTTCCCATAGTAACGCCAATAGGGACTTT
CCATTGACGTCAATGGGTGGAGTATTTACGGTAAACTGCCCACTTGGCAGTACATCAAGTGTATCATATG
CCAAGTACGCCCCCTATTGACGTCAATGACGGTAAATGGCCCGCCTGGCATTATGCCCAGTACATGACCT
TATGGGACTTTCCTACTTGGCAGTACATCTACGTATTAGTCATCGCTATTACCATGGTGATGCGGTTTTG
GCAGTACATCAATGGGCGTGGATAGCGGTTTGACTCACGGGGATTTCCAAGTCTCCACCCCATTGACGTC
AATGGGAGTTTGTTTTGGCACCAAAATCAACGGGACTTTCCAAAATGTCGTAACAACTCCGCCCCATTGA
CGCAAATGGGCGGTAGGCGTGTACGGTGGGAGGTCTATATAAGCAGAGCTCTCTGGCTAACTAGAGAACC
CACTGCTTACTGGCTTATCGAAATTAATACGACTCACTATAGGGAGACCCAAGCTGGCTAGTTAAGCTTG
GTACCGAGCTCGGATCCGGAGCTGGATGGCGTGGGACATGTGCAACCAGGACTCTGAGTCTGTATGGAGT
GACATCGAGTGTGCTGCTCTGGTTGGTGAAGACCAGCCTCTTTGCCCAGATCTTCCTGAACTTGATCTTT
CTGAACTAGATGTGAACGACTTGGATACAGACAGCTTTCTGGGTGGACTCAAGTGGTGCAGTGACCAATC
AGAAATAATATCCAATCAGTACAACAATGAGCCTTCAAACATATTTGAGAAGATAGATGAAGAGAATGAG
GCAAACTTGCTAGCAGTCCTCACAGAGACACTAGACAGTCTCCCTGTGGATGAAGACGGATTGCCCTCAT
TTGATGCGCTGACAGATGGAGACGTGACCACTGACAATGAGGCTAGTCCTTCCTCCATGCCTGACGGCAC
CCCTCCACCCCAGGAGGCAGAAGAGCCGTCTCTACTTAAGAAGCTCTTACTGGCACCAGCCAACACTCAG
CTAAGTTATAATGAATGCAGTGGTCTCAGTACCCAGAACCATGCAAATCACAATCACAGGATCAGAACAA
ACCCTGCAATTGTTAAGACTGAGAATTCATGGAGCAATAAAGCGAAGAGTATTTGTCAACAGCAAAAGCC
ACAAAGACGTCCCTGCTCGGAGCTTCTCAAATATCTGACCACAAACGATGACCCTCCTCACACCAAACCC
ACAGAGAACAGAAACAGCAGCAGAGACAAATGCACCTCCAAAAAGAAGTCCCACACACAGTCGCAGTCAC
AACACTTACAAGCCAAACCAACAACTTTATCTCTTCCTCTGACCCCAGAGTCACCAAATGACCCCAAGGG
TTCCCCATTTGAGAACAAGACTATTGAACGCACCTTAAGTGTGGAACTCTCTGGAACTGCAGGCCTAACT
CCACCCACCACTCCTCCTCATAAAGCCAACCAAGATAACCCTTTTAGGGCTTCTCCAAAGCTGAAGTCCT
CTTGCAAGACTGTGGTGCCACCACCATCAAAGAAGCCCAGGTACAGTGAGTCTTCTGGTACACAAGGCAA
TAACTCCACCAAGAAAGGGCCGGAGCAATCCGAGTTGTATGCACAACTCAGCAAGTCCTCAGTCCTCACT
GGTGGACACGAGGAAAGGAAGACCAAGCGGCCCAGTCTGCGGCTGTTTGGTGACCATGACTATTGCCAGT
CAATTAATTCCAAAACGGAAATACTCATTAATATATCACAGGAGCTCCAAGACTCTAGACAACTAGAAAA
TAAAGATGTCTCCTCTGATTGGCAGGGGCAGATTTGTTCTTCCACAGATTCAGACCAGTGCTACCTGAGA
GAGACTTTGGAGGCAAGCAAGCAGGTCTCTCCTTGCAGCACAAGAAAACAGCTCCAAGACCAGGAAATCC
GAGCCGAGCTGAACAAGCACTTCGGTCATCCCAGTCAAGCTGTTTTTGACGACGAAGCAGACAAGACCAG
TGAACTGAGGGACAGTGATTTCAGTAATGAACAATTCTCCAAACTACCTATGTTTATAAATTCAGGACTA
GCCATGGATGGCCTGTTTGATGACAGCGAAGATGAAAGTGATAAACTGAGCTACCCTTGGGATGGCACAC
AATCCTATTCATTGTTCAATGTGTCTCCTTCTTGTTCTTCTTTTAACTCTCCATGTAGAGATTCTGTGTC
ACCACCCAAATCCTTATTTTCTCAAAGACCCCAAAGGATGCGCTCTCGTTCAAGGTCCTTTTCTCGACAC
AGGTCGTGTTCCCGATCACCATATTCCAGGTCAAGATCAAGGTCTCCAGGCAGTAGATCCTCTTCAAGAT
CCTGCTATTACTATGAGTCAAGCCACTACAGACACCGCACGCACCGAAATTCTCCCTTGTATGTGAGATC
ACGTTCAAGATCGCCCTACAGCCGTCGGCCCAGGTATGACAGCTACGAGGAATATCAGCACGAGAGGCTG
AAGAGGGAAGAATATCGCAGAGAGTATGAGAAGCGAGAGTCTGAGAGGGCCAAGCAAAGGGAGAGGCAGA
GGCAGAAGGCAATTGAAGAGCGCCGTGTGATTTATGTCGGTAAAATCAGACCTGACACAACACGGACAGA
ACTGAGGGACCGTTTTGAAGTTTTTGGTGAAATTGAGGAGTGCACAGTAAATCTGCGGGATGATGGAGAC
AGCTATGGTTTCATTACCTACCGTTATACCTGTGATGCTTTTGCTGCTCTTGAAAATGGATACACTTTGC
GCAGGTCAAACGAAACTGACTTTGAGCTGTACTTTTGTGGACGCAAGCAATTTTTCAAGTCTAACTATGC
AGACCTAGATTCAAACTCAGATGACTTTGACCCTGCTTCCACCAAGAGCAAGTATGACTCTCTGGATTTT
GATAGTTTACTGAAAGAAGCTCAGAGAAGCTTGCGCAGGTCTCGAGGTCACCCATTCGAACAAAAACTCA
TCTCAGAAGAGGATCTGAATATGCATACCGGTCATCATCACCATCACCATTGAGTTTAAACCCGCTGATC
AGCCTCGACTGTGCCTTCTAGTTGCCAGCCATCTGTTGTTTGCCCCTCCCCCGTGCCTTCCTTGACCCTG
GAAGGTGCCACTCCCACTGTCCTTTCCTAATAAAATGAGGAAATTGCATCGCATTGTCTGAGTAGGTGTC
ATTCTATTCTGGGGGGTGGGGTGGGGCAGGACAGCAAGGGGGAGGATTGGGAAGACAATAGCAGGCATGC
TGGGGATGCGGTGGGCTCTATGGCTTCTGAGGCGGAAAGAACCAGCTGGGGCTCTAGGGGGTATCCCC
[124 nt withheld, positions 3709-3832]
C
[91 nt withheld, positions 3834-3924]
A
[49 nt withheld, positions 3926-3974]
CCTTTGACGTTGGAGTCCACGTTCTTT
[37 nt withheld, positions 4002-4038]
ACCCTATCTCGGTCTATTCTTTTGATTTATAAGGGATTTTGCCGATTTCGGCCTATTGGTTAAAAAATGA
GCTGATTTAACAAAAATTTAACGCGAATTAATTCTGTGGAATGTGTGTCAGTTAGGGTGTGGAAAGTCCC
CAGGCTCCCCAGCAGGCAGAAGTATGCAAAGCATGCATCTCAATTAGTCAGCAACCAGGTGTGGAAAGTC
CCCAGGCTCCCCAGCAGGCAGAAGTATGCAAAGCATGCATCTCAATTAGTCAGCAACCATAGTCCCGCCC
CTAACTCCGCCCATCCCGCCCCTAACTCCGCCCAGTTCCGCCCATTCTCCGCCCCATGGCTGACTAATTT
TTTTTATTTATGCAGAGGCCGAGGCCGCCTCTGCCTCTGAGCTATTCCAGAAGTAGTGAGGAGGCTTTTT
TGGAGGCCTAGGCTTTTGCAAAAAGCTCCCGGGAGCTTGTATATCCATTTTCGGATCTGATCAGCACGTG
TTGACAATTAATCATCGGCATAGTATATCGGCATAGTATAATACGACAAGGTGAGGAACTAAACCATGGC
CAAGTTGACCAGTGCCGTTCCGGTGCTCACCGCGCGCGACGTCGCCGGAGCGGTCGAGTTCTGGACCGAC
CGGCTCGGGTTCTCCCGGGACTTCGTGGAGGACGACTTCGCCGGTGTGGTCCGGGACGACGTGACCCTGT
TCATCAGCGCGGTCCAGGACCAGGTGGTGCCGGACAACACCCTGGCCTGGGTGTGGGTGCGCGGCCTGGA
CGAGCTGTACGCCGAGTGGTCGGAGGTCGTGTCCACGAACTTCCGGGACGCCTCCGGGCCGGCCATGACC
GAGATCGGCGAGCAGCCGTGGGGGCGGGAGTTCGCCCTGCGCGACCCGGCCGGCAACTGCGTGCACTTCG
TGGCCGAGGAGCAGGACTGACACGTGCTACGAGATTTCGATTCCACCGCCGCCTTCTATGAAAGGTTGGG
CTTCGGAATCGTTTTCCGGGACGCCGGCTGGATGATCCTCCAGCGCGGGGATCTCATGCTGGAGTTCTTC
GCCCACCCCAACTTGTTTATTGCAGCTTATAATGGTTACAAATAAAGCAATAGCATCACAAATTTCACAA
ATAAAGCATTTTTTTCACTGCATTCTAGTTGTGGTTTGTCCAAACTCATCAATGTATCTTATCATGTCTG
TATACCGTCGACCTCTAGCTAGAGCTTGGCGTAATCATGGTCATAGCTGTTTCCTGTGTGAAATTGTTAT
CCGCTCACAATTCCACACAACATACGAGCCGGAAGCATAAAGTGTAAAGCCTGGGGTGCCTAATGAGTGA
GCTAACTCACATTAATTGCGTTGCGCTCACTGCCCGCTTTCCAGTCGGGAAACCTGTCGTGCCAGCTGCA
TTAATGAATCGGCCAACGCGCGGGGAGAGGCGGTTTGCGTATTGGGCGCTCTTCCGCTTCCTCGCTCACT
GACTCGCTGCGCTCGGTCGTTCGGCTGCGGCGAGCGGTATCAGCTCACTCAAAGGCGGTAATACGGTTAT
CCACAGAATCAGGGGATAACGCAGGAAAGAACATGTGAGCAAAAGGCCAGCAAAAGGCCAGGAACCGTAA
AAAGGCCGCGTTGCTGGCGTTTTTCCATAGGCTCCGCCCCCCTGACGAGCATCACAAAAATCGACGCTCA
AGTCAGAGGTGGCGAAACCCGACAGGACTATAAAGATACCAGGCGTTTCCCCCTGGAAGCTCCCTCGTGC
GCTCTCCTGTTCCGACCCTGCCGCTTACCGGATACCTGTCCGCCTTTCTCCCTTCGGGAAGCGTGGCGCT
TTCTCATAGCTCACGCTGTAGGTATCTCAGTTCGGTGTAGGTCGTTCGCTCCAAGCTGGGCTGTGTGCAC
GAACCCCCCGTTCAGCCCGACCGCTGCGCCTTATCCGGTAACTATCGTCTTGAGTCCAACCCGGTAAGAC
ACGACTTATCGCCACTGGCAGCAGCCACTGGTAACAGGATTAGCAGAGCGAGGTATGTAGGCGGTGCTAC
AGAGTTCTTGAAGTGGTGGCCTAACTACGGCTACACTAGAAGAACAGTATTTGGTATCTGCGCTCTGCTG
AAGCCAGTTACCTTCGGAAAAAGAGTTGGTAGCTCTTGATCCGGCAAACAAACCACCGCTGGTAGCGGTG
GTTTTTTTGTTTGCAAGCAGCAGATTACGCGCAGAAAAAAAGGATCTCAAGAAGATCCTTTGATCTTTTC
TACGGGGTCTGACGCTCAGTGGAACGAAAACTCACGTTAAGGGATTTTGGTCATGAGATTATCAAAAAGG
ATCTTCACCTAGATCCTTTTAAATTAAAAATGAAGTTTTAAATCAATCTAAAGTATATATGAGTAAACTT
GGTCTGACAGTTACCAATGCTTAATCAGTGAGGCACCTATCTCAGCGATCTGTCTATTTCGTTCATCCAT
AGTTGCCTGACTCCCCGTCGTGTAGATAACTACGATACGGGAGGGCTTACCATCTGGCCCCAGTGCTGCA
ATGATACCGCGAGACCCACGCTCACCGGCTCCAGATTTATCAGCAATAAACCAGCCAGCCGGAAGGGCCG
AGCGCAGAAGTGGTCCTGCAACTTTATCCGCCTCCATCCAGTCTATTAATTGTTGCCGGGAAGCTAGAGT
AAGTAGTTCGCCAGTTAATAGTTTGCGCAACGTTGTTGCCATTGCTACAGGCATCGTGGTGTCACGCTCG
TCGTTTGGTATGGCTTCATTCAGCTCCGGTTCCCAACGATCAAGGCGAGTTACATGATCCCCCATGTTGT
GCAAAAAAGCGGTTAGCTCCTTCGGTCCTCCGATCGTTGTCAGAAGTAAGTTGGCCGCAGTGTTATCACT
CATGGTTATGGCAGCACTGCATAATTCTCTTACTGTCATGCCATCCGTAAGATGCTTTTCTGTGACTGGT
GAGTACTCAACCAAGTCATTCTGAGAATAGTGTATGCGGCGACCGAGTTGCTCTTGCCCGGCGTCAATAC
GGGATAATACCGCGCCACATAGCAGAACTTTAAAAGTGCTCATCATTGGAAAACGTTCTTCGGGGCGAAA
ACTCTCAAGGATCTTACCGCTGTTGAGATCCAGTTCGATGTAACCCACTCGTGCACCCAACTGATCTTCA
GCATCTTTTACTTTCACCAGCGTTTCTGGGTGAGCAAAAACAGGAAGGCAAAATGCCGCAAAAAAGGGAA
TAAGGGCGACACGGAAATGTTGAATACTCATACTCTTCCTTTTTCAATATTATTGAAGCATTTATCAGGG
TTATTGTCTCATGAGCGGATACATATTTGAATGTATTTAGAAAAATAAACAAATAGGGGTTCCGCGCACA
TTTCCCCGAAAAGTGCCACCTGACG
Features (pLannotate 1.2.2; 21 found; start..end, strand, type, name):
     30..82      -  misc_feature   bom (fragment): basis of mobility region from pBR322
    237..616     +  enhancer       CMV enhancer: human cytomegalovirus immediate early enhancer
    617..820     +  promoter       CMV promoter: human cytomegalovirus (CMV) immediate early promoter
    816..849     +  LTR            5' LTR (truncated) (fragment): truncated 5' long terminal repeat (LTR) from HIV-1
    865..883     +  promoter       T7 promoter: promoter for bacteriophage T7 RNA polymerase
    936..3329    +  CDS            PPARGC1A: PRGC1_HUMAN - Also known as LEM6, PGC1, PGC1A, PPARGC1. Experimental evidence at protein level: Swiss-Prot protein existence level 1. Transcriptional coactivator for steroid receptors and nuclear receptors. Greatly increases the transcriptional activity of PPARG and thyroid hormone receptor on the uncoupling protein promoter. Can regulate key mitochondrial genes that contribute to the program of adaptive thermogenesis. Plays an essential role in metabolic reprogramming in response to dietary availability through coordination of the expression of a wide array of genes involved in glucose and fa
   3439..3663    +  polyA_signal   bGH poly(A) signal: bovine growth hormone polyadenylation signal
   3667..3688    +  promoter       SV40 promoter (fragment): SV40 enhancer and early promoter
   3709..4137    +  rep_origin     f1 ori (sequence partly withheld): f1 bacteriophage origin of replication; arrow indicates direction of (+) strand synthesis
   4151..4480    +  promoter       SV40 promoter: SV40 enhancer and early promoter
   4528..4575    +  promoter       EM7 promoter: synthetic bacterial promoter&nbsp
   4594..4968    +  CDS            BleoR: antibiotic-binding protein; Sh ble from Streptoalloteichus hindustanus; confers resistance to bleomycin, phleomycin, and Zeocin™
   4978..5103    +  CDS            ble (fragment): BLE_KLEPN - Experimental evidence at protein level: Swiss-Prot protein existence level 1. Binding protein with a strong affinity to the bleomycin family of antibiotics. Binds to CL990; an antimitotic-antibiotic compound. From Klebsiella pneumoniae.
   5098..5219    +  polyA_signal   SV40 poly(A) signal: SV40 polyadenylation signal
   5292..5308    -  protein_bind   lac operator: The lac repressor binds to the lac operator to inhibit transcription in E. coli. This inhibition can be relieved by adding lactose or isopropyl-β-D-thiogalactopyranoside (IPTG). lac repressor encoded by lacI
   5316..5346    -  promoter       lac promoter: promoter for the E. coli lac operon
   5361..5382    -  protein_bind   CAP binding site: CAP binding activates transcription in the presence of cAMP. E. coli catabolite activator protein
   5395..5487    -  CDS            lacI (fragment): lac repressor; lacI; The lac repressor binds to the lac operator to inhibit transcription in E. coli. This inhibition can be relieved by adding lactose or isopropyl-β-D-thiogalactopyranoside (IPTG).
   5670..6258    -  rep_origin     ori: high-copy-number ColE1/pMB1/pBR322/pUC origin of replication
   6429..7289    -  CDS            AmpR: β-lactamase; bla; confers resistance to ampicillin, carbenicillin, and related antibiotics
   7290..7394    -  promoter       AmpR promoter: bla
