[The description below was written by a language model from this plasmid's Addgene catalogue record and pLannotate feature annotations shown in this document.]
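Description:
pcDNA4 myc PGC-1 alpha is a mammalian expression plasmid built on the Invitrogen pcDNA4 myc-His backbone and carrying the human PPARGC1A (PGC-1 alpha) coding sequence, a transcriptional coactivator of nuclear receptors such as PPAR gamma that regulates mitochondrial and metabolic gene programmes. The roughly 2.4 kb open reading frame was inserted by restriction cloning downstream of the human cytomegalovirus immediate-early enhancer and promoter and is followed by the bovine growth hormone polyadenylation signal. This arrangement gives strong constitutive expression after transfection into mammalian cells. According to the catalogue entry, the backbone supplies C-terminal Myc and His tags fused to the insert, which allow immunodetection and metal-affinity purification. These tags are not annotated separately in the feature table, although there is an unannotated gap between the end of the coding sequence and the poly(A) signal where they would lie. A T7 promoter sits between the CMV promoter and the insert, and can serve for in vitro transcription and as a sequencing primer site.

In E. coli the plasmid is maintained at high copy through a ColE1/pUC-type origin and selected with ampicillin via the beta-lactamase gene. An f1 origin is also present, permitting single-stranded DNA production. A second cassette places the Sh ble gene under tandem SV40 early and bacterial EM7 promoters with an SV40 poly(A) signal. It confers Zeocin resistance, which can be used to select stably transfected mammalian cells. The sequenced record is 7,423 nt, consistent with the stated backbone and insert sizes. The short HIV-1 LTR, lacI and Klebsiella ble fragments in the annotation are probably backbone remnants or incidental sequence matches rather than functional elements. The construct is used for overexpressing epitope-tagged PGC-1 alpha, for example in studies of its regulation and interacting repressors.
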