Addgene plasmid #10974: pcDNA4 myc PGC-1 alpha
Purpose: Mammalian expression of PGC-1a with myc and his tags
Depositing lab: Toren Finkel. Depositing organization: National Heart, Lung, and Blood Institute (NHLBI). Publication: Identification of a specific molecular repressor of the peroxisome proliferator-activated receptor gamma Coactivator-1 alpha (PGC-1alpha). Ichida M, Nemoto S, Finkel T. J Biol Chem. 2002 Dec 27. 277(52):50991-5. 10.1074/jbc.M210262200 PubMed 12397057.
Backbone
  Vector backbone: pcDNA4 myc his
  Backbone manufacturer: Invitrogen
  Backbone size w/o insert (bp): 5075
  Vector type: Mammalian Expression
  Selectable markers: Zeocin
Growth in bacteria
  Bacterial resistance: Ampicillin, 100 μg/mL
  Growth temperature: 37°C
  Growth strain: DH5alpha
  Copy number: High Copy
Gene/Insert
  Gene/Insert name: PGC-1 alpha (alt name: PPARGC1)
  Species: H. sapiens (human)
  Insert size (bp): 2400
  GenBank ID: NP_037393
  Entrez Gene: PPARGC1A (a.k.a. LEM6, PGC-1(alpha), PGC-1alpha, PGC-1v, PGC1, PGC1A, PPARGC1)
  Tag / fusion protein: Myc (C terminal on backbone); His (C terminal on backbone)
  Cloning method: Restriction Enzyme
  Sequencing primers: 5′ T7; 3′ BGHRev
Terms and licenses: Academic/Nonprofit Terms; Industry Terms: Not Available to Industry
How to cite: pcDNA4 myc PGC-1 alpha was a gift from Toren Finkel (Addgene plasmid # 10974 ; http://n2t.net/addgene:10974 ; RRID:Addgene_10974)
