>Addgene plasmid #10974 | pcDNA4 myc PGC-1 alpha | addgene partial sequence | sequence record 104076 | CMV-F 5'-CGCAAATGGGCGGTAGGCGTG-3'
AGCAGAGCTCTCTGGCTAACTAGAGAACCCACTGCTTACTGGCTTATCGAAATTAATACGACTCACTATA
GGGAGACCCAAGCTGGCTAGTTAAGCTTGGTACCGAGCTCGGATCCGGAGCTGGATGGCGTGGGACATGT
GCAACCAGGACTCTGAGTCTGTATGGAGTGACATCGAGTGTGCTGCTCTGGTTGGTGAAGACCAGCCTCT
TTGCCCAGATCTTCCTGAACTTGATCTTTCTGAACTAGATGTGAACGACTTGGATACAGACAGCTTTCTG
GGTGGACTCAAGTGGTGCAGTGACCAATCAGAAATAATATCCAATCAGTACAACAATGAGCCTTCAAACA
TATTTGAGAAGATAGATGAAGAGAATGAGGCAAACTTGCTAGCAGTCCTCACAGAGACACTAGACAGTCT
CCCTGTGGATGAAGACGGATTGCCCTCATTTGATGCGCTGACAGATGGAGACGTGACCACTGACAATGAG
GCTAGTCCTTCCTCCATGCCTGACGGCACCCCTCCACCCCAGGAGGCAGAAGAGCCGTCTCTACTTAAGA
AGCTCTTACTGGCACCAGCCAACACTCAGCTAAGTTATAATGAATGCAGTGGTCTCAGTACCCAGAACCA
TGCAAATCACAATCACAGGATCAGAACAAACCCTGCAATTGTTAAGACTGAGAATTCATGGAGCAATAAA
GCGAAGAGTATTTGTCAACAGCAAAAGCCACAAAGACGTCCCTGCTCGGAGCTTCTCAAATATCTGACCA
CAAACGATGACCCTCCTCACACCAAACCCACAGAGAACAGAAACAGCAGCAGAGACAAATGCACCTCCAA
AAAGAAGTCCCACACACAGTCGCAGTCACAACACTTACAAGCCAAACCAACAACTTTATCTCTTCCTCTG
ACCCCAGAGTCACCAAATGACCCCAAGGGTTCCCCATTTGAGAACAAGACTATTGAACGCACCTTAAGTG
