>Addgene plasmid #10974 | pcDNA4 myc PGC-1 alpha | addgene partial sequence | sequence record 104078 | PGC1-3 5'-aggcagaaggcaattgaaga-3'
TCAGACCTGACACAACACGGACAGAACTGAGGGACCGTTTTGAAGTTTTTGGTGAAATTGAGGAGTGCAC
AGTAAATCTGCGGGATGATGGAGACAGCTATGGTTTCATTACCTACCGTTATACCTGTGATGCTTTTGCT
GCTCTTGAAAATGGATACACTTTGCGCAGGTCAAACGAAACTGACTTTGAGCTGTACTTTTGTGGACGCA
AGCAATTTTTCAAGTCTAACTATGCAGACCTAGATTCAAACTCAGATGACTTTGACCCTGCTTCCACCAA
GAGCAAGTATGACTCTCTGGATTTTGATAGTTTACTGAAAGAAGCTCAGAGAAGCTTGCGCAGGTCTCGA
GGTCACCCATTCGAACAAAAACTCATCTCAGAAGAGGATCTGAATATGCATACCGGTCATCATCACCATC
ACCATTGAGTTTAAACCCGCTGATCAGCCTCGACTGTGCCTTCTAGTTGCCAGCCATCTGTTGTTTGCCC
CTCCCCCGTGCCTTCCTTGACCCTGGAAGGTGCCACTCCCACTGTCCTTTCCTAATAAAATGAGGAAATT
GCATCGCATTGTCTGAGTAGGTGTCATTCTATTCTGGGGGGTGGGGTGGGGCAGGACAGCAAGGGGGAGG
ATTGGGAAGACAATAGCAGGCATGCTGGGGATGCGGTGGGCTCTATGGCTTCTGAGGCGGAAAGAACCAG
CTGGGGCTCTAGGGGGTATCCCC
[124 nt withheld, positions 724-847]
C
[83 nt withheld, positions 849-931]
